Addgene plasmid #213725: pCAGGS-3xFLAG-Rbfox1
Purpose: Mammalian cell expression vector for overexpression of Rbfox1 in motor neurons.
Depositing lab: Chaolin Zhang. Depositing organization: Columbia University. Publication: Rbfox Splicing Factors Promote Neuronal Maturation and Axon Initial Segment Assembly. Jacko M, Weyn-Vanhentenryck SM, Smerdon JW, Yan R, Feng H, Williams DJ, Pai J, Xu K, Wichterle H, Zhang C. Neuron. 2018 Feb 21;97(4):853-868.e6. doi: 10.1016/j.neuron.2018.01.020. Epub 2018 Feb 1. PubMed 29398366.
Backbone
  Vector backbone: pCAGGS-3xFLAG
  Vector type: Mammalian Expression
Growth in bacteria
  Bacterial resistance: Ampicillin, 100 μg/mL
  Growth temperature: 37°C
  Growth strain: NEB Stable
  Copy number: Unknown
Gene/Insert
  Gene/Insert name: Rbfox1
  Species: M. musculus (mouse)
  Entrez Gene: Rbfox1 (a.k.a. A2bp, A2bp1, Hrnbp1, fox-1)
  Cloning method: Unknown
Terms and licenses: Academic/Nonprofit Terms; Industry Terms: Not Available to Industry
How to cite: pCAGGS-3xFLAG-Rbfox1 was a gift from Chaolin Zhang (Addgene plasmid # 213725 ; http://n2t.net/addgene:213725 ; RRID:Addgene_213725)
