[The description below was written by a language model from this plasmid's Addgene catalogue record and pLannotate feature annotations shown in this document.]
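Description:
pCAGGS-3xFLAG-Rbfox1 is a 7,165-nt mammalian expression plasmid built on the pCAGGS-3xFLAG backbone and intended for overexpression of the mouse splicing factor Rbfox1 in motor neurons. It is propagated in E. coli through a high-copy ColE1/pUC-type origin and selected with ampicillin via the bla (AmpR) gene and its own promoter. Remnants of lac regulatory sequence (CAP site, lac promoter and operator, short lacI fragments) and a T3 promoter are backbone carry-over. An SV40 origin with an adjacent SV40 poly(A) signal and a promoter fragment is also present, which could support episomal replication in cells expressing large T antigen. No mammalian selection marker is annotated.

The expression cassette lies on the reverse strand and is driven by the composite CAG promoter: the CMV immediate-early enhancer, the chicken β-actin promoter and the chicken β-actin/rabbit β-globin chimeric intron, a combination that gives strong, broadly active transcription, including in neurons. Downstream sits an N-terminal FLAG epitope. The automated annotation marks a single FLAG unit, whereas the plasmid name indicates a triple tag. The tag is followed by the Rbfox1 coding sequence, which encodes an RNA-binding protein that regulates alternative splicing by recognising UGCAUG-type elements. After the coding region come a second chimeric intron (β-globin/immunoglobulin), a WPRE that enhances transcript stability and expression, and both bGH and rabbit β-globin polyadenylation signals. The short HBB fragments are most likely β-globin exon sequence belonging to the pCAGGS backbone.

The tag allows detection or immunoprecipitation of the exogenous protein, making the construct suited to gain-of-function or rescue studies of Rbfox-dependent splicing in neuronal maturation.
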