Features (pLannotate 1.2.2; 24 found; start..end, strand, type, name):
    199..254     -  polyA_signal   β-globin poly(A) signal: rabbit β-globin polyadenylation signal (Gil and Proudfoot, 1987)
    325..399     -  CDS            HBB (fragment): HBB_PONPY - Experimental evidence at transcript level: Swiss-Prot protein existence level 2. Involved in oxygen transport from the lung to the various peripheral tissues. From Pongo pygmaeus (Bornean orangutan).
    458..476     +  promoter       T3 promoter: promoter for bacteriophage T3 RNA polymerase
    572..683     -  polyA_signal   bGH poly(A) signal: bovine growth hormone polyadenylation signal
    696..712     -  misc_feature   MCS (fragment): pUC18/19 multiple cloning site
    716..1304    -  misc_feature   WPRE: woodchuck hepatitis virus posttranscriptional regulatory element
   1313..1445    -  intron         chimeric intron: chimera between introns from human β-globin and immunoglobulin heavy chain genes
   1468..2652    -  CDS            Rbfox1: RFOX1_MOUSE - Also known as A2bp, A2bp1, Fox1. Experimental evidence at protein level: Swiss-Prot protein existence level 1. RNA-binding protein that regulates alternative splicing events by binding to 5'-UGCAUGU-3' elements. Prevents binding of U2AF2 to the 3'-splice site. Regulates alternative splicing of tissue- specific exons and of differentially spliced exons during erythropoiesis. From Mus musculus (Mouse).
   2710..2733    -  CDS            FLAG: FLAG® epitope tag, followed by an enterokinase cleavage site
   2773..2829    -  CDS            HBB (fragment): HBB_LEPEU - Experimental evidence at protein level: Swiss-Prot protein existence level 1. Involved in oxygen transport from the lung to the various peripheral tissues. From Lepus europaeus (European hare).
   2827..3843    -  intron         chimeric intron: chimera between introns from chicken β-actin and rabbit β-globin
   3844..4120    -  promoter       chicken β-actin promoter: No description available
   4122..4501    -  enhancer       CMV enhancer: human cytomegalovirus immediate early enhancer
   4532..4636    +  promoter       AmpR promoter: bla
   4637..5497    +  CDS            AmpR: β-lactamase; bla; confers resistance to ampicillin, carbenicillin, and related antibiotics
   5668..6256    +  rep_origin     ori: high-copy-number ColE1/pMB1/pBR322/pUC origin of replication
   6439..6493    +  CDS            lacI (fragment): lac repressor; lacI; The lac repressor binds to the lac operator to inhibit transcription in E. coli. This inhibition can be relieved by adding lactose or isopropyl-β-D-thiogalactopyranoside (IPTG).
   6495..6629    -  polyA_signal   SV40 poly(A) signal: SV40 polyadenylation signal
   6649..6784    -  rep_origin     SV40 ori: SV40 origin of replication
   6808..6830    -  promoter       SV40 promoter (fragment): SV40 enhancer and early promoter
   6837..6876    +  CDS            lacI (fragment): lac repressor; lacI; The lac repressor binds to the lac operator to inhibit transcription in E. coli. This inhibition can be relieved by adding lactose or isopropyl-β-D-thiogalactopyranoside (IPTG).
   6889..6910    +  protein_bind   CAP binding site: CAP binding activates transcription in the presence of cAMP. E. coli catabolite activator protein
   6925..6955    +  promoter       lac promoter: promoter for the E. coli lac operon
   6963..6979    +  protein_bind   lac operator: The lac repressor binds to the lac operator to inhibit transcription in E. coli. This inhibition can be relieved by adding lactose or isopropyl-β-D-thiogalactopyranoside (IPTG). lac repressor encoded by lacI
>Addgene plasmid #213725 | pCAGGS-3xFLAG-Rbfox1 | addgene full sequence | sequence record 422387 | Addgene NGS Result
AAAAAAAATCTAACCTCAAGTCAAGGCTTTTCTATGGAATAAGGAATGGACAGCAGGGGGCTGTTTCATA
TACTGATGACCTCTTTATAGCCAACCTTTGTTCATGGCAGCCAGCATATGGGCATATGTTGCCAAACTCT
AAACCAAATACTCATTCTGATGTTTTAAATGATTTGCCCTCCCATATGTCCTTCCGAGTGAGAGACACAA
AAAATTCCAACACACTATTGCAATGAAAATAAATTTCCTTTATTAGCCAGAAGTCAGATGCTCAAGGGGC
TTCATGATGTCCCCATAATTTTTGGCAGAGGGAAAAAGATCTCAGTGGTATTTGTGAGCCAGGGCATTGG
CCACACCAGCCACCACCTTCTGATAGGCAGCCTGCACCTGAGGAGTGAATTAGCGGATAACAATTTCACA
CAGGAAACAGCTATGACCATGATTACGCCAAGCGCGCAATTAACCCTCACTAAAGGGAACAAAAGCTGGG
CTATTGTCTTCCCAATCCTCCCCCTTGCTGTCCTGCCCCACCCCACCCCCCAGAATAGAATGACACCTAC
TCAGACAATGCGATGCAATTTCCTCATTTTATTAGGAAAGGACAGTGGGAGTGGCACCTTCCAGGGTCAA
GGAAGGCACGGGGGAGGGGCAAACAACAGATGGCTGGCAACTAGAAGGCACAGTCGAGGCTGATCGTACC
GAGCTCGAATTCCAGGCGGGGAGGCGGCCCAAAGGGAGATCCGACTCGTCTGAGGGCGAAGGCGAAGACG
CGGAAGAGGCCGCAGAGCCGGCAGCAGGCCGCGGGAAGGAAGGTCCGCTGGATTGAGGGCCGAAGGGACG
TAGCAGAAGGACGTCCCGCGCAGAATCCAGGTGGCAACACAGGCGAGCAGCCATGGAAAGGACGTCAGCT
TCCCCGACAACACCACGGAATTGTCAGTGCCCAACAGCCGAGCCCCTGTCCAGCAGCGGGCAAGGCAGGC
GGCGATGAGTTCCGCCGTGGCAATAGGGAGGGGGAAAGCGAAAGTCCCGGAAAGGAGCTGACAGGTGGTG
GCAATGCCCCAACCAGTGGGGGTTGCGTCAGCAAACACAGTGCACACCACGCCACGTTGCCTGACAACGG
GCCACAACTCCTCATAAAGAGACAGCAACCAGGATTTATACAAGGAGGAGAAAATGAAAGCCATACGGGA
AGCAATAGCATGATACAAAGGCATTAAAGCAGCGTATCCACATAGCGTAAAAGGAGCAACATAGTTAAGA
ATACCAGTCAATCTTTCACAAATTTTGTAATCCAGAGGTTGATTGTCGACACCTGTGGAGAGAAAGGCAA
AGTGGATGTCAGTAAGACCAATAGGTGCCTATCAGAAACGCAAGAGTCTTCTCTGTCTCGACAAGCCCAG
TTTCTATTGGTCTCCTTAAACCTGTCTTGTAACCTTGATACTTACCTGCGGCCTCGAGTTACTTAAGATA
TGGAGCAAAACGGTTGTATCCCCCTCGGTATATACTAGCCTGCAATGAAGAAAGAACGAGACCCACATCA
TCAGCATGGCTCCTAGTCTTGGCATCGGTCAAGGGCGCAAAAGCATTCATGGCACCAACGCCGTAGGTGG
GGGCTGGAGCAAGTGTGTGGTGGTAGGGGTCGGCAGCATAAACTCGTCCGTAACTGTCACTGTAGGCAGC
GGCAGTGGCAGGGGTGGGCTGGGCATAGCGGTACGCAGCATAACCACCATAAATGTCTGCACCATAAAAT
CCATCCTGGTAAACAACACCGCCATAGGCCGGGATTGGGGGCGGGGGCGCTGCAGCCCTGAAGGTGTTGT
ACACGGTGCGACCACGGCCTCGAAGGTGAGCCCCTCGGTATGCAGCTGCAGCAGTGGCGGCCGGATATGG
GAAGCCAGGCATTGCAGAAGTATATACAAGTGAACTGGGGCCACTGTACATGGAAGATCCCTCCTGGTTG
GCCTGGCACAACAGCACCGTGCCTGCATAGAAGTCGGGGCTGTAGACCGCGCCCACAACTGGATTTAATT
TCCAGCCATTGGTGTAGGGGTTGACAGTCTTCTTATTTGTCATCACGCGTGCTGTCGCATTATTAACCTC
GATTTTACGGCCCTCTACCACGGTACCGTGCAATTTCTCCCTCGCCCTGTCCGCATCCGCACTATTTTCG
AAAGTTACGAAACCAAATCCCTTGGAGCCTCGCTCATTAAAAATAATTTCAACATCTAATATTTTACCAA
ATTGACCAAACATTTGTCGGAGGTCTGGATCCCGGAACCGGAAAGGGATGTTGGACACATGCAGCCGCTT
GGGCTGGGACTTGCTTTCTGTGTTTTCAGAAGGTTGTGTCTGGGGCTGGCCATCGGTCGGGGCTGCATCA
TCTGTCTGTGTGGCGGTGCCGGAGACGGTCTGCGCACTGGTGTCAGCACTCTGCTCCGAGTGCGTCTGTG
TAGGAGGATACAGGTTTAATGTGTGGTCAGGGACAGTGGTCTGGCCGGTGTACTCTGGCGCGGGATGAGG
ATGAGGGGCCGTGTATTCTGCAGGGATGCCATTCTGGGGTGGTGCGAACTGCGCTGAGGCATAAGGCTGA
GCCATTGTGTCAGGGGCGGCGGCTGCTTCCTGATTACCCCTCAGCTGCTCTCTTTCACAATTACCGGTCG
ATTGGAAGTAGAGGTTCTCGCTAGCTTTATCGTCATCGTCTTTGTAGTCCTTGTCGTCGTCGTCCTTGTA
ATCCTTATCATCATCATCTTTATAGTCGCTAGCCATGGTACCGAATTCTTTGCCAAAATGATGAGACAGC
ACAATAACCAGCACGTTGCCCAGGAGCTGTAGGAAAAAGAAGAAGGCATGAACATGGTTAGCAGAGGCTC
TAGAGCCGCCGGTCACACGCCAGAAGCCGAACCCCGCCCTGCCCCGTCCCCCCCGAAGGCAGCCGTCCCC
CCGCGGACAGCCCCGAGGCTGGAGAGGGAGAAGGGGACGGCGGCGCGGCGACGCACGAAGGCCCTCCCCG
CCCATTTCCTTCCTGCCGGCGCCGCACCGCTTCGCCCCGCGCCCGCTAGAGGGGGTGCGGCGGCGCCTCC
CAGATTTCGGCTCCGCACAGATTTGGGACAAAGGAAGTCCCTGCGCCCTCTCGCACGATTACCATAAAAG
GCAATGGCTGCGGCTCGCCGCGCCTCGACAGCCGCCGGCGCTCCGGGGGCCGCCGCGCCCCTCCCCCGAG
CCCTCCCCGGCCCGAGGCGGCCCCGCCCCGCCCGGCACCCCCACCTGCCGCCACCCCCCGCCCGGCACGG
CGAGCCCCGCGCCACGCCCCGTACGGAGCCCCGCACCCGAAGCCGGGCCGTGCTCAGCAACTCGGGGAGG
GGGGTGCAGGGGGGGTTGCAGCCCGACCGACGCGCCCACACCCCCTGCTCACCCCCCCACGCACACACCC
CGCACGCAGCCTTTGTTCCCCTCGCAGCCCCCCCCGCACCGCGGGGCACCGCCCCCGGCCGCGCTCCCCT
CGCGCACACTGCGGAGCGCACAAAGCCCCGCGCCGCGCCCGCAGCGCTCACAGCCGCCGGGCAGCGCGGA
GCCGCACGCGGCGCTCCCCACGCACACACACACGCACGCACCCCCCGAGCCGCTCCCCCCGCACAAAGGG
CCCTCCCGGAGCCCCTCAAGGCTTTCACGCAGCCACAGAAAAGAAACAAGCCGTCATTAAACCAAGCGCT
AATTACAGCCCGGAGGAGAAGGGCCGTCCCGCCCGCTCACCTGTGGGAGTAACGCGGTCAGTCAGAGCCG
GGGCGGGCGGCGCGAGGCGGCGGCGGAGCGGGGCACGGGGCGAAGGCAGCGCGCAGCGACTCCCGCCCGC
CGCGCGCTTCGCTTTTTATAGGGCCGCCGCCGCCGCCGCCTCGCCATAAAAGGAAACTTTCGGAGCGCGC
CGCTCTGATTGGCTGCCGCCGCACCTCTCCGCCTCGCCCCGCCCCGCCCCTCGCCCCGCCCCGCCCCGCC
TGGCGCGCGCCCCCCCCCCCCCCCGCCCCCATCGCTGCACAAAATAATTAAAAAATAAATAAATACAAAA
TTGGGGGTGGGGAGGGGGGGGAGATGGGGAGAGTGAAGCAGAACGTGGGGCTCACCTCGACCATGGTAAT
AGCGATGACTAATACGTAGATGTACTGCCAAGTAGGAAAGTCCCATAAGGTCATGTACTGGGCATAATGC
CAGGCGGGCCATTTACCGTCATTGACGTCAATAGGGGGCGTACTTGGCATATGATACACTTGATGTACTG
CCAAGTGGGCAGTTTACCGTAAATACTCCACCCATTGACGTCAATGGAAAGTCCCTATTGGCGTTACTAT
GGGAACATACGTCATTATTGACGTCAATGGGCGGGGGTCGTTGGGCGGTCAGCCAGGCGGGCCATTTACC
GTAAGTTATGTAACGCGGAACTCCATATATGGGCTATGAACTAATGACCCCGTAATTGATTACTATTAAT
AACTAGTCAATAATCAATGTCGACCCAGGTGGCACTTTTCGGGGAAATGTGCGCGGAACCCCTATTTGTT
TATTTTTCTAAATACATTCAAATATGTATCCGCTCATGAGACAATAACCCTGATAAATGCTTCAATAATA
TTGAAAAAGGAAGAGTATGAGTATTCAACATTTCCGTGTCGCCCTTATTCCCTTTTTTGCGGCATTTTGC
CTTCCTGTTTTTGCTCACCCAGAAACGCTGGTGAAAGTAAAAGATGCTGAAGATCAGTTGGGTGCACGAG
TGGGTTACATCGAACTGGATCTCAACAGCGGTAAGATCCTTGAGAGTTTTCGCCCCGAAGAACGTTTTCC
AATGATGAGCACTTTTAAAGTTCTGCTATGTGGCGCGGTATTATCCCGTATTGACGCCGGGCAAGAGCAA
CTCGGTCGCCGCATACACTATTCTCAGAATGACTTGGTTGAGTACTCACCAGTCACAGAAAAGCATCTTA
CGGATGGCATGACAGTAAGAGAATTATGCAGTGCTGCCATAACCATGAGTGATAACACTGCGGCCAACTT
ACTTCTGACAACGATCGGAGGACCGAAGGAGCTAACCGCTTTTTTGCACAACATGGGGGATCATGTAACT
CGCCTTGATCGTTGGGAACCGGAGCTGAATGAAGCCATACCAAACGACGAGCGTGACACCACGATGCCTG
TAGCAATGGCAACAACGTTGCGCAAACTATTAACTGGCGAACTACTTACTCTAGCTTCCCGGCAACAATT
AATAGACTGGATGGAGGCGGATAAAGTTGCAGGACCACTTCTGCGCTCGGCCCTTCCGGCTGGCTGGTTT
ATTGCTGATAAATCTGGAGCCGGTGAGCGTGGGTCTCGCGGTATCATTGCAGCACTGGGGCCAGATGGTA
AGCCCTCCCGTATCGTAGTTATCTACACGACGGGGAGTCAGGCAACTATGGATGAACGAAATAGACAGAT
CGCTGAGATAGGTGCCTCACTGATTAAGCATTGGTAACTGTCAGACCAAGTTTACTCATATATACTTTAG
ATTGATTTAAAACTTCATTTTTAATTTAAAAGGATCTAGGTGAAGATCCTTTTTGATAATCTCATGACCA
AAATCCCTTAACGTGAGTTTTCGTTCCACTGAGCGTCAGACCCCGTAGAAAAGATCAAAGGATCTTCTTG
AGATCCTTTTTTTCTGCGCGTAATCTGCTGCTTGCAAACAAAAAAACCACCGCTACCAGCGGTGGTTTGT
TTGCCGGATCAAGAGCTACCAACTCTTTTTCCGAAGGTAACTGGCTTCAGCAGAGCGCAGATACCAAATA
CTGTTCTTCTAGTGTAGCCGTAGTTAGGCCACCACTTCAAGAACTCTGTAGCACCGCCTACATACCTCGC
TCTGCTAATCCTGTTACCAGTGGCTGCTGCCAGTGGCGATAAGTCGTGTCTTACCGGGTTGGACTCAAGA
CGATAGTTACCGGATAAGGCGCAGCGGTCGGGCTGAACGGGGGGTTCGTGCACACAGCCCAGCTTGGAGC
GAACGACCTACACCGAACTGAGATACCTACAGCGTGAGCTATGAGAAAGCGCCACGCTTCCCGAAGGGAG
AAAGGCGGACAGGTATCCGGTAAGCGGCAGGGTCGGAACAGGAGAGCGCACGAGGGAGCTTCCAGGGGGA
AACGCCTGGTATCTTTATAGTCCTGTCGGGTTTCGCCACCTCTGACTTGAGCGTCGATTTTTGTGATGCT
CGTCAGGGGGGCGGAGCCTATGGAAAAACGCCAGCAACGCGGCCTTTTTACGGTTCCTGGCCTTTTGCTG
GCCTTTTGCTCACATGTTCTTTCCTGCGTTATCCCCTGATTCTGTGGATAACCGTATTACCGCCTTTGAG
TGAGCTGATACCGCTCGCCGCAGCCGAACGACCGAGCGCAGCGAGTCAGTGAGCGAGGAAGCGGAAGAGC
GCCCAATACGCAAACCGCCTCTCCCCGCGCGTTGGCCGATTCATTAATGCAGCGGATCCAGACATGATAA
GATACATTGATGAGTTTGGACAAACCACAACTAGAATGCAGTGAAAAAAATGCTTTATTTGTGAAATTTG
TGATGCTATTGCTTTATTTGTAACCATTATAAGCTGCAATAAACAAGTTAGCTTTTTGCAAAAGCCTAGG
CCTCCAAAAAAGCCTCCTCACTACTTCTGGAATAGCTCAGAGGCCGAGGCGGCCTCGGCCTCTGCATAAA
TAAAAAAAATTAGTCAGCCATGGGGCGGAGAATGGGCGGAACTGGGCGGAGTTAGGGGCGGGATGGGCGG
AGTTAGGGGCGGGACTATGGTTGCTGACTAATTGAGATGCGGATCCGCTGGCACGACAGGTTTCCCGACT
GGAAAGCGGGCAGTGAGCGCAACGCAATTAATGTGAGTTAGCTCACTCATTAGGCACCCCAGGCTTTACA
CTTTATGCTTCCGGCTCGTATGTTGTGTGGAATTGTGAGCGGATAACAATTTCACACAGGAAACAGCTAT
GACCATGATTACGCCAAGCTTGGGCTGCAGGTCGAGGGATCTCCATAAGAGAAGAGGGACAGCTATGACT
GGGAGTAGTCAGGAGAGGAGGAAAAATCTGGCTAGTAAAACATGTAAGGAAAATTTTAGGGATGTTAAAG
AAAAAAATAACACAAAACAAAATAT
